Addgene plasmid #70808: pFOSGE_COF1F05
Purpose: Gateway entry clone
Depositing lab: Alexander Stark. Depositing organization: Research Institute of Molecular Pathology (IMP). Publication: Transcriptional regulators form diverse groups with context-dependent regulatory functions. Stampfel G, Kazmar T, Frank O, Wienerroither S, Reiter F, Stark A. Nature. 2015 Nov 9. doi: 10.1038/nature15545. PubMed 26550828.
Backbone
  Vector backbone: pDONR221
  Backbone manufacturer: Invitrogen
  Backbone size w/o insert (bp): 4762
  Vector type: Gateway entry vector
Growth in bacteria
  Bacterial resistance: Kanamycin, 50 μg/mL
  Growth temperature: 37°C
  Growth strain: DH5alpha
  Copy number: High Copy
Gene/Insert
  Gene/Insert name: Prosalpha7 (alt names: FBgn0023175; CG1519, FBtr0089998)
  Species: D. melanogaster (fly)
  Insert size (bp): 759
  Entrez Gene: Prosalpha7 (a.k.a. Dmel_CG1519, 1519, Alpha-7, Alpha7, CG1519, CPalpha7, Dmel\CG1519, PROSalpha7, PSA3_DROME, Pros alpha7, alpha-7, alpha7, alpha7_dm, prosalpha7)
  Cloning method: Gateway Cloning
  Sequencing primers: 5′ M13-F20; 3′ M13R
Terms and licenses: Academic/Nonprofit Terms; Industry Terms: Not Available to Industry
How to cite: pFOSGE_COF1F05 was a gift from Alexander Stark (Addgene plasmid # 70808 ; http://n2t.net/addgene:70808 ; RRID:Addgene_70808)
