[The description below was written by a language model from this plasmid's Addgene catalogue record.]
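Description:
pFOSGE_COF1F05 is a Gateway entry clone built on the Invitrogen pDONR221 backbone and carrying the Drosophila melanogaster gene Prosalpha7 (CG1519, FBgn0023175), which encodes the alpha7 subunit of the proteasome. The insert is recorded as 759 bp and corresponds to the transcript FBtr0089998. It was introduced by Gateway cloning, which for a pDONR vector normally means a BP recombination that replaces the donor cassette with the gene of interest and leaves it flanked by attL sites. The plasmid is maintained in E. coli as a high-copy construct under kanamycin selection. M13 forward and reverse primer sites on either side of the insert are listed for sequence verification.

As an entry clone, the plasmid is not itself an expression construct. The record lists no promoter, tag or reporter associated with the insert, and pDONR221-derived entry clones generally have none driving the cloned sequence. Its role is to serve as a shuttle, since an LR recombination reaction can transfer the Prosalpha7 sequence into any compatible Gateway destination vector, which then supplies the promoter, fusion partners and host-specific elements. The record does not state whether the insert retains a stop codon, so compatibility with C-terminal fusions cannot be judged from it. The associated publication concerns the context-dependent regulatory functions of transcriptional regulators, suggesting this clone belongs to a larger collection of fly open reading frames assembled for systematic functional testing, although the specific destination vectors and assays are not described here. No feature table was supplied, so details of the backbone elements rest on the catalogue fields alone.
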