>Addgene plasmid #70808 | pFOSGE_COF1F05 | depositor partial sequence | sequence record 126750 | insert
ATGAGTACTATTGGCACTGGATACGACTTGTCGGCCTCGCAGTTTTCGCCTGATGGCCGCGTTTTCCAGA
TCGACTACGCCTCAAAGGCGGTGGAGAAGAGCGGCACCGTAATCGGGATTCGGGGCAAGGACGCCGTGGT
GCTGGCCGTGGAGAAGATCATCACCAGTAAACTGTACGAACCAGACGCCGGCGGACGCATCTTCACCATC
GAAAAGAACATCGGAATGGCGGTGGCCGGCTTGGTGGCCGATGGAAACTTTGTGGCTGACATTGCGCGTC
AGGAGGCAGCCAACTACAGACAGCAATTTGAGCAGGCTATCCCGCTTAAACACCTGTGCCACCGAGTCGC
CGGCTACGTTCACGCCTACACTCTGTACAGTGCCGTCCGCCCCTTCGGACTTTCCATCATTCTCGCCTCC
TGGGACGAAGTAGAGGGGCCACAGCTCTACAAGATCGAGCCGTCCGGCTCCTCCTTCGGTTACTTCGCCT
GCGCCAGCGGCAAGGCCAAGCAGCTGGCCAAGACTGAGATGGAGAAGCTCAAGATGGATATGAGGACCGA
CGAATTGGTGGAGAGCGCTGGTGAAATCATCTACAAAGTCCATGACGAGTTGAAGGACAAGGACTTCCGC
TTCGAAATGGGTTTGGTGGGCAGGGTAACCGGTGGCCTACATCTCATAAATCCCTCAGAACTGACGGAGA
AGGCGAGGAAAGCCGGCGATGCGGCCAACAAGGACGAAGACAGCGACAATGAGACGCAC
