>Addgene plasmid #70808 | pFOSGE_COF1F05 | addgene partial sequence | sequence record 130887 | M13-F20 5'-TGTAAAACGACGGCCAGT-3'
GATAGTGACCTGTTCGTTGCAACAAATTGATGAGCAATGCTTTTTTATAATGCCAACTTTGTACAAAAAA
GCAGGCTTCATGAGTACTATTGGCACTGGATACGACTTGTCGGCCTCGCAGTTTTCGCCTGATGGCCGCG
TTTTCCAGATCGACTACGCCTCAAAGGCGGTGGAGAAGAGCGGCACCGTAATCGGGATTCGGGGCAAGGA
CGCCGTGGTGCTGGCCGTGGAGAAGATCATCACCAGTAAACTGTACGAACCAGACGCCGGCGGACGCATC
TTCACCATCGAAAAGAACATCGGAATGGCGGTGGCCGGCTTGGTGGCCGATGGAAACTTTGTGGCTGACA
TTGCGCGTCAGGAGGCAGCCAACTACAGACAGCAATTTGAGCAGGCTATCCCGCTTAAACACCTGTGCCA
CCGAGTCGCCGGCTACGTTCACGCCTACACTCTGTACAGTGCCGTCCGCCCCTTCGGACTTTCCATCATT
CTCGCCTCCTGGGACGAAGTAGAGGGGCCACAGCTCTACAAGATCGAGCCGTCCGGCTCCTCCTTCGGTT
ACTTCGCCTGCGCCAGCGGCAAGGCCAAGCAGCTGGCCAAGACTGAGATGGAGAAGCTCAAGATGGATAT
GAGGACCGACGAATTGGTGGAGAGCGCTGGTGAAATCATCTACAAAGTCCATGACGAGTTGAAGGACAAG
GACTTCCGCTTCGAAATGGGTTTGGTGGGCAGGGTAACCGGTGGCCTACATCTCATAAATCCCTCAGAAC
TGACGGAGAAGGCGAGGAAAGCCGGCGATGCGGCCAACAAGGACGAAGACAGCGACAATGAGACGCACGA
CCCAGCTTTCTTGTACAAAGTTGGCATTATAAGAAA
