>Addgene plasmid #70808 | pFOSGE_COF1F05 | addgene partial sequence | sequence record 130888 | M13-Rev 5'-CAGGAAACAGCTATGACC-3'
TAATGATTTTATTTTGACTGATAGTGACCTGTTCGTTGCAACAAATTGATAAGCAATGCTTTCTTATAAT
GCCAACTTTGTACAAGAAAGCTGGGTCGTGCGTCTCATTGTCGCTGTCTTCGTCCTTGTTGGCCGCATCG
CCGGCTTTCCTCGCCTTCTCCGTCAGTTCTGAGGGATTTATGAGATGTAGGCCACCGGTTACCCTGCCCA
CCAAACCCATTTCGAAGCGGAAGTCCTTGTCCTTCAACTCGTCATGGACTTTGTAGATGATTTCACCAGC
GCTCTCCACCAATTCGTCGGTCCTCATATCCATCTTGAGCTTCTCCATCTCAGTCTTGGCCAGCTGCTTG
GCCTTGCCGCTGGCGCAGGCGAAGTAACCGAAGGAGGAGCCGGACGGCTCGATCTTGTAGAGCTGTGGCC
CCTCTACTTCGTCCCAGGAGGCGAGAATGATGGAAAGTCCGAAGGGGCGGACGGCACTGTACAGAGTGTA
GGCGTGAACGTAGCCGGCGACTCGGTGGCACAGGTGTTTAAGCGGGATAGCCTGCTCAAATTGCTGTCTG
TAGTTGGCTGCCTCCTGACGCGCAATGTCAGCCACAAAGTTTCCATCGGCCACCAAGCCGGCCACCGCCA
TTCCGATGTTCTTTTCGATGGTGAAGATGCGTCCGCCGGCGTCTGGTTCGTACAGTTTACTGGTGATGAT
CTTCTCCACGGCCAGCACCACGGCGTCCTTGCCCCGAATCCCGATTACGGTGCCGCTCTTCTCCACCGCC
TTTGAGGCGTAGTCGATCTGGAAAA
